>Addgene plasmid #115366 | p CIneo-RL | addgene full sequence | sequence record 223062 | Addgene NGS Result
TTGAGATCCTTTTTTTCTGCGCGTAATCTGCTGCTTGCAAACAAAAAAACCACCGCTACCAGCGGTGGTT
TGTTTGCCGGATCAAGAGCTACCAACTCTTTTTCCGAAGGTAACTGGCTTCAGCAGAGCGCAGATACCAA
ATACTGTTCTTCTAGTGTAGCCGTAGTTAGGCCACCACTTCAAGAACTCTGTAGCACCGCCTACATACCT
CGCTCTGCTAATCCTGTTACCAGTGGCTGCTGCCAGTGGCGATAAGTCGTGTCTTACCGGGTTGGACTCA
AGACGATAGTTACCGGATAAGGCGCAGCGGTCGGGCTGAACGGGGGGTTCGTGCACACAGCCCAGCTTGG
AGCGAACGACCTACACCGAACTGAGATACCTACAGCGTGAGCTATGAGAAAGCGCCACGCTTCCCGAAGG
GAGAAAGGCGGACAGGTATCCGGTAAGCGGCAGGGTCGGAACAGGAGAGCGCACGAGGGAGCTTCCAGGG
GGAAACGCCTGGTATCTTTATAGTCCTGTCGGGTTTCGCCACCTCTGACTTGAGCGTCGATTTTTGTGAT
GCTCGTCAGGGGGGCGGAGCCTATGGAAAAACGCCAGCAACGCGGCCTTTTTACGGTTCCTGGCCTTTTG
CTGGCCTTTTGCTCACATGGCTCGACAGATCTTCAATATTGGCCATTAGCCATATTATTCATTGGTTATA
TAGCATAAATCAATATTGGCTATTGGCCATTGCATACGTTGTATCTATATCATAATATGTACATTTATAT
TGGCTCATGTCCAATATGACCGCCATGTTGGCATTGATTATTGACTAGTTATTAATAGTAATCAATTACG
GGGTCATTAGTTCATAGCCCATATATGGAGTTCCGCGTTACATAACTTACGGTAAATGGCCCGCCTGGCT
GACCGCCCAACGACCCCCGCCCATTGACGTCAATAATGACGTATGTTCCCATAGTAACGCCAATAGGGAC
TTTCCATTGACGTCAATGGGTGGAGTATTTACGGTAAACTGCCCACTTGGCAGTACATCAAGTGTATCAT
ATGCCAAGTCCGCCCCCTATTGACGTCAATGACGGTAAATGGCCCGCCTGGCATTATGCCCAGTACATGA
CCTTACGGGACTTTCCTACTTGGCAGTACATCTACGTATTAGTCATCGCTATTACCATGGTGATGCGGTT
TTGGCAGTACACCAATGGGCGTGGATAGCGGTTTGACTCACGGGGATTTCCAAGTCTCCACCCCATTGAC
GTCAATGGGAGTTTGTTTTGGCACCAAAATCAACGGGACTTTCCAAAATGTCGTAACAACTGCGATCGCC
CGCCCCGTTGACGCAAATGGGCGGTAGGCGTGTACGGTGGGAGGTCTATATAAGCAGAGCTCGTTTAGTG
AACCGTCAGATCACTAGAAGCTTTATTGCGGTAGTTTATCACAGTTAAATTGCTAACGCAGTCAGTGCTT
CTGACACAACAGTCTCGAACTTAAGCTGCAGTGACTCTCTTAAGGTAGCCTTGCAGAAGTTGGTCGTGAG
GCACTGGGCAGGTAAGTATCAAGGTTACAAGACAGGTTTAAGGAGACCAATAGAAACTGGGCTTGTCGAG
ACAGAGAAGACTCTTGCGTTTCTGATAGGCACCTATTGGTCTTACTGACATCCACTTTGCCTTTCTCTCC
ACAGGTGTCCACTCCCAGTTCAATTACAGCTCTTAAGGCTAGAGTACTTAATACGACTCACTATAGGCTA
GCCACCATGGCTTCCAAGGTGTACGACCCCGAGCAACGCAAACGCATGATCACTGGGCCTCAGTGGTGGG
CTCGCTGCAAGCAAATGAACGTGCTGGACTCCTTCATCAACTACTATGATTCCGAGAAGCACGCCGAGAA
CGCCGTGATTTTTCTGCATGGTAACGCTGCCTCCAGCTACCTGTGGAGGCACGTCGTGCCTCACATCGAG
CCCGTGGCTAGATGCATCATCCCTGATCTGATCGGAATGGGTAAGTCCGGCAAGAGCGGGAATGGCTCAT
ATCGCCTCCTGGATCACTACAAGTACCTCACCGCTTGGTTCGAGCTGCTGAACCTTCCAAAGAAAATCAT
CTTTGTGGGCCACGACTGGGGGGCTTGTCTGGCCTTTCACTACTCCTACGAGCACCAAGACAAGATCAAG
GCCATCGTCCATGCTGAGAGTGTCGTGGACGTGATCGAGTCCTGGGACGAGTGGCCTGACATCGAGGAGG
ATATCGCCCTGATCAAGAGCGAAGAGGGCGAGAAAATGGTGCTTGAGAATAACTTCTTCGTCGAGACCAT
GCTCCCAAGCAAGATCATGCGGAAACTGGAGCCTGAGGAGTTCGCTGCCTACCTGGAGCCATTCAAGGAG
AAGGGCGAGGTTAGACGGCCTACCCTCTCCTGGCCTCGCGAGATCCCTCTCGTTAAGGGAGGCAAGCCCG
ACGTCGTCCAGATTGTCCGCAACTACAACGCCTACCTTCGGGCCAGCGACGATCTGCCTAAGATGTTCAT
CGAGTCCGACCCTGGGTTCTTTTCCAACGCTATTGTCGAGGGAGCTAAGAAGTTCCCTAACACCGAGTTC
GTGAAGGTGAAGGGCCTCCACTTCAGCCAGGAGGACGCTCCAGATGAAATGGGTAAGTACATCAAGAGCT
TCGTGGAGCGCGTGCTGAAGAACGAGCAGTAATTCTAGAGCGGCCGCTTCCCTTTAGTGAGGGTTAATGC
TTCGAGCAGACATGATAAGATACATTGATGAGTTTGGACAAACCACAACTAGAATGCAGTGAAAAAAATG
CTTTATTTGTGAAATTTGTGATGCTATTGCTTTATTTGTAACCATTATAAGCTGCAATAAACAAGTTAAC
AACAACAATTGCATTCATTTTATGTTTCAGGTTCAGGGGGAGATGTGGGAGGTTTTTTAAAGCAAGTAAA
ACCTCTACAAATGTGGTAAAATCCGATAAGGATCGATCCGGGCTGGCGTAATAGCGAAGAGGCCCGCACC
GATCGCCCTTCCCAACAGTTGCGCAGCCTGAATGGCGAATGG
[124 nt withheld, positions 3053-3176]
C
[91 nt withheld, positions 3178-3268]
A
[49 nt withheld, positions 3270-3318]
CCTTTGACGTTGGAGTCCACGTTCTTT
[37 nt withheld, positions 3346-3382]
ACCCTATCTCGGTCTATTCTTTTGATTTATAAGGGATTTTGCCGATTTCGGCCTATTGGTTAAAAAATGA
GCTGATTTAACAAAAATTTAACGCGAATTTTAACAAAATATTAACGCTTACAATTTCCTGATGCGGTATT
TTCTCCTTACGCATCTGTGCGGTATTTCACACCGCATACGCGGATCTGCGCAGCACCATGGCCTGAAATA
ACCTCTGAAAGAGGAACTTGGTTAGGTACCTTCTGAGGCGGAAAGAACCAGCTGTGGAATGTGTGTCAGT
TAGGGTGTGGAAAGTCCCCAGGCTCCCCAGCAGGCAGAAGTATGCAAAGCATGCATCTCAATTAGTCAGC
AACCAGGTGTGGAAAGTCCCCAGGCTCCCCAGCAGGCAGAAGTATGCAAAGCATGCATCTCAATTAGTCA
GCAACCATAGTCCCGCCCCTAACTCCGCCCATCCCGCCCCTAACTCCGCCCAGTTCCGCCCATTCTCCGC
CCCATGGCTGACTAATTTTTTTTATTTATGCAGAGGCCGAGGCCGCCTCGGCCTCTGAGCTATTCCAGAA
GTAGTGAGGAGGCTTTTTTGGAGGCCTAGGCTTTTGCAAAAAGCTTGATTCTTCTGACACAACAGTCTCG
AACTTAAGGCTAGAGCCACCATGATTGAACAAGATGGATTGCACGCAGGTTCTCCGGCCGCTTGGGTGGA
GAGGCTATTCGGCTATGACTGGGCACAACAGACAATCGGCTGCTCTGATGCCGCCGTGTTCCGGCTGTCA
GCGCAGGGGCGCCCGGTTCTTTTTGTCAAGACCGACCTGTCCGGTGCCCTGAATGAACTGCAGGACGAGG
CAGCGCGGCTATCGTGGCTGGCCACGACGGGCGTTCCTTGCGCAGCTGTGCTCGACGTTGTCACTGAAGC
GGGAAGGGACTGGCTGCTATTGGGCGAAGTGCCGGGGCAGGATCTCCTGTCATCTCACCTTGCTCCTGCC
GAGAAAGTATCCATCATGGCTGATGCAATGCGGCGGCTGCATACGCTTGATCCGGCTACCTGCCCATTCG
ACCACCAAGCGAAACATCGCATCGAGCGAGCACGTACTCGGATGGAAGCCGGTCTTGTCGATCAGGATGA
TCTGGACGAAGAGCATCAGGGGCTCGCGCCAGCCGAACTGTTCGCCAGGCTCAAGGCGCGCATGCCCGAC
GGCGAGGATCTCGTCGTGACCCATGGCGATGCCTGCTTGCCGAATATCATGGTGGAAAATGGCCGCTTTT
CTGGATTCATCGACTGTGGCCGGCTGGGTGTGGCGGACCGCTATCAGGACATAGCGTTGGCTACCCGTGA
TATTGCTGAAGAGCTTGGCGGCGAATGGGCTGACCGCTTCCTCGTGCTTTACGGTATCGCCGCTCCCGAT
TCGCAGCGCATCGCCTTCTATCGCCTTCTTGACGAGTTCTTCTGAGCGGGACTCTGGGGTTCGAAATGAC
CGACCAAGCGACGCCCAACCTGCCATCACGATGGCCGCAATAAAATATCTTTATTTTCATTACATCTGTG
TGTTGGTTTTTTGTGTGAATCGATAGCGATAAGGATCCGCGTATGGTGCACTCTCAGTACAATCTGCTCT
GATGCCGCATAGTTAAGCCAGCCCCGACACCCGCCAACACCCGCTGACGCGCCCTGACGGGCTTGTCTGC
TCCCGGCATCCGCTTACAGACAAGCTGTGACCGTCTCCGGGAGCTGCATGTGTCAGAGGTTTTCACCGTC
ATCACCGAAACGCGCGAGACGAAAGGGCCTCGTGATACGCCTATTTTTATAGGTTAATGTCATGATAATA
ATGGTTTCTTAGACGTCAGGTGGCACTTTTCGGGGAAATGTGCGCGGAACCCCTATTTGTTTATTTTTCT
AAATACATTCAAATATGTATCCGCTCATGAGACAATAACCCTGATAAATGCTTCAATAATATTGAAAAAG
GAAGAGTATGAGTATTCAACATTTCCGTGTCGCCCTTATTCCCTTTTTTGCGGCATTTTGCCTTCCTGTT
TTTGCTCACCCAGAAACGCTGGTGAAAGTAAAAGATGCTGAAGATCAGTTGGGTGCACGAGTGGGTTACA
TCGAACTGGATCTCAACAGCGGTAAGATCCTTGAGAGTTTTCGCCCCGAAGAACGTTTTCCAATGATGAG
CACTTTTAAAGTTCTGCTATGTGGCGCGGTATTATCCCGTATTGACGCCGGGCAAGAGCAACTCGGTCGC
CGCATACACTATTCTCAGAATGACTTGGTTGAGTACTCACCAGTCACAGAAAAGCATCTTACGGATGGCA
TGACAGTAAGAGAATTATGCAGTGCTGCCATAACCATGAGTGATAACACTGCGGCCAACTTACTTCTGAC
AACGATCGGAGGACCGAAGGAGCTAACCGCTTTTTTGCACAACATGGGGGATCATGTAACTCGCCTTGAT
CGTTGGGAACCGGAGCTGAATGAAGCCATACCAAACGACGAGCGTGACACCACGATGCCTGTAGCAATGG
CAACAACGTTGCGCAAACTATTAACTGGCGAACTACTTACTCTAGCTTCCCGGCAACAATTAATAGACTG
GATGGAGGCGGATAAAGTTGCAGGACCACTTCTGCGCTCGGCCCTTCCGGCTGGCTGGTTTATTGCTGAT
AAATCTGGAGCCGGTGAGCGTGGGTCTCGCGGTATCATTGCAGCACTGGGGCCAGATGGTAAGCCCTCCC
GTATCGTAGTTATCTACACGACGGGGAGTCAGGCAACTATGGATGAACGAAATAGACAGATCGCTGAGAT
AGGTGCCTCACTGATTAAGCATTGGTAACTGTCAGACCAAGTTTACTCATATATACTTTAGATTGATTTA
AAACTTCATTTTTAATTTAAAAGGATCTAGGTGAAGATCCTTTTTGATAATCTCATGACCAAAATCCCTT
AACGTGAGTTTTCGTTCCACTGAGCGTCAGACCCCGTAGAAAAGATCAAAGGATCTTC
Features (pLannotate 1.2.2; 19 found; start..end, strand, type, name):
      1..589     +  rep_origin     ori: high-copy-number ColE1/pMB1/pBR322/pUC origin of replication
    802..1179    +  enhancer       CMV enhancer: human cytomegalovirus immediate early enhancer
   1180..1391    +  promoter       CMV promoter: human cytomegalovirus (CMV) immediate early promoter
   1552..1684    +  intron         chimeric intron: chimera between introns from human β-globin and immunoglobulin heavy chain genes
   1729..1747    +  promoter       T7 promoter: promoter for bacteriophage T7 RNA polymerase
   1757..2692    +  CDS            hRluc: Renilla luciferase human codon-optimized
   2711..2728    -  promoter       T3 promoter (fragment): promoter for bacteriophage T3 RNA polymerase
   2746..2867    -  polyA_signal   SV40 poly(A) signal: SV40 polyadenylation signal
   2890..2958    -  CDS            large T antigen (fragment): large T antigen from SV40 (simian virus 40)
   2982..3049    +  CDS            lacZα (fragment): LacZα fragment of β-galactosidase; lacZ fragment
   3053..3481    +  rep_origin     f1 ori (sequence partly withheld): f1 bacteriophage origin of replication; arrow indicates direction of (+) strand synthesis
   3509..3560    -  misc_feature   bom (fragment): basis of mobility region from pBR322
   3625..3982    +  promoter       SV40 promoter: SV40 enhancer and early promoter
   4033..4824    +  CDS            neo: KKA2_KLEPN - Also known as kan, nptII. Experimental evidence at protein level: Swiss-Prot protein existence level 1. Resistance to kanamycin, neomycin, paromomycin, ribostamycin, butirosin and gentamicin B. From Klebsiella pneumoniae.
   4891..4939    +  polyA_signal   poly(A) signal: synthetic polyadenylation signal
   4959..5013    -  misc_feature   bom (fragment): basis of mobility region from pBR322
   5115..5150    -  CDS            rop (fragment): Rop protein, which maintains plasmids at low copy number; rop
   5245..5349    +  promoter       AmpR promoter: bla
   5350..6210    +  CDS            AmpR: β-lactamase; bla; confers resistance to ampicillin, carbenicillin, and related antibiotics
