[The description below was written by a language model from this plasmid's Addgene catalogue record and pLannotate feature annotations shown in this document.]
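Description:
p CIneo-RL is a mammalian expression and luciferase reporter plasmid built on the Promega pCIneo backbone, designed to produce humanized (human codon-optimized) Renilla luciferase. In bacteria it is maintained at high copy through a ColE1/pUC-type origin and selected with ampicillin via the β-lactamase gene under its native promoter. An f1 origin is also present, which permits production of single-stranded DNA. The sequenced record is 6,380 nt, consistent with a luciferase insert of roughly 0.9 kb placed into the backbone.

The hRluc coding sequence was inserted between the NheI and NotI sites, both of which are retained. It is driven by the human cytomegalovirus immediate-early enhancer and promoter, followed by a chimeric β-globin/immunoglobulin heavy chain intron, an element generally included to improve mRNA processing and expression. The transcript is terminated by an SV40 polyadenylation signal. A T7 promoter lies just upstream of the coding sequence and a T3 promoter fragment just downstream in the opposite orientation; these flank the insert, serve as sequencing primer sites, and T7 could in principle support in vitro transcription. A separate cassette, consisting of the SV40 enhancer/early promoter, the neo (nptII) gene and a synthetic poly(A) signal, allows G418 selection of stably transfected mammalian cells. Short annotated fragments of lacZα, bom, rop and large T antigen are backbone remnants rather than functional parts.

The plasmid comes from work on inhibition of translation initiation by let-7 microRNA in human cells. The record lists no microRNA target sites in this construct, so it appears to be the plain Renilla luciferase expression reporter, though its exact role is not stated.
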