Addgene plasmid #115366: p CIneo-RL
Purpose: Expression vector to produce humanized Renilla luciferase
Depositing lab: Witold Filipowicz & Ramesh Pillai. Publication: Inhibition of translational initiation by Let-7 MicroRNA in human cells. Pillai RS, Bhattacharyya SN, Artus CG, Zoller T, Cougot N, Basyuk E, Bertrand E, Filipowicz W. Science. 2005 Sep 2. 309(5740):1573-6. 10.1126/science.1115079 PubMed 16081698.
Backbone
  Vector backbone: pCIneo
  Backbone manufacturer: Promega
  Backbone size w/o insert (bp): 5472
  Vector type: Mammalian Expression, Luciferase
  Selectable markers: Neomycin (select with G418)
Growth in bacteria
  Bacterial resistance: Ampicillin, 100 μg/mL
  Growth temperature: 37°C
  Growth strain: DH5alpha
  Copy number: High Copy
Gene/Insert
  Gene/Insert name: Renilla Luciferase
  Promoter: CMV
  Cloning method: Restriction Enzyme; 5′ cloning site Nhe1 (not destroyed); 3′ cloning site Not1 (not destroyed)
  Sequencing primers: 5′ T3; 3′ T7
Terms and licenses: Academic/Nonprofit Terms; Industry Terms: Not Available to Industry
Depositor comments: clone number 137
How to cite: p CIneo-RL was a gift from Witold Filipowicz & Ramesh Pillai (Addgene plasmid # 115366 ; http://n2t.net/addgene:115366 ; RRID:Addgene_115366)
